>Addgene plasmid #36991 | Desmoglein2-mCherry | addgene full sequence | sequence record 266107 | Addgene NGS Result
GCGTTACATAACTTACGGTAAATGGCCCGCCTGGCTGACCGCCCAACGACCCCCGCCCATTGACGTCAAT
AATGACGTATGTTCCCATAGTAACGCCAATAGGGACTTTCCATTGACGTCAATGGGTGGAGTATTTACGG
TAAACTGCCCACTTGGCAGTACATCAAGTGTATCATATGCCAAGTACGCCCCCTATTGACGTCAATGACG
GTAAATGGCCCGCCTGGCATTATGCCCAGTACATGACCTTATGGGACTTTCCTACTTGGCAGTACATCTA
CGTATTAGTCATCGCTATTACCATGGTGATGCGGTTTTGGCAGTACATCAATGGGCGTGGATAGCGGTTT
GACTCACGGGGATTTCCAAGTCTCCACCCCATTGACGTCAATGGGAGTTTGTTTTGGCACCAAAATCAAC
GGGACTTTCCAAAATGTCGTAACAACTCCGCCCCATTGACGCAAATGGGCGGTAGGCGTGTACGGTGGGA
GGTCTATATAAGCAGAGCTGGTTTAGTGAACCGTCAGATCCGCTAGCGCTACCGGACTCAGATCTCGAGG
GTGCGATGGCGCGGAGCCCGGGACGCGCGTACGCCCTGCTGCTTCTCCTGATCTGCTTTAACGTTGGAAG
TGGACTTCACTTACAGGTCTTAAGCACAAGAAATGAAAATAAGCTGCTTCCTAAACATCCTCATTTAGTG
CGGCAAAAGCGCGCCTGGATCACCGCCCCCGTGGCTCTTCGGGAGGGAGAGGATCTGTCCAAGAAGAATC
CAATTGCCAAGATACATTCTGATCTTGCAGAAGAAAGAGGACTCAAAATTACTTACAAATACACTGGAAA
AGGGATTACAGAGCCACCTTTTGGTATATTTGTCTTTAACAAAGATACTGGAGAACTGAATGTTACCAGC
ATTCTTGATCGAGAAGAAACACCATTTTTTCTGCTAACAGGTTACGCTTTGGATGCAAGAGGAAACAATG
TAGAGAAACCCTTAGAGCTACGCATTAAGGTTCTTGATATCAATGACAACGAACCAGTGTTCACACAGGA
TGTCTTTGTTGGGTCTGTTGAAGAGTTGAGTGCAGCACATACTCTTGTGATGAAAATCAATGCAACAGAT
GCAGATGAGCCCAATACCCTGAATTCGAAAATTTCCTATAGAATCGTATCTCTGGAGCCTGCTTATCCTC
CAGTGTTCTACCTAAATAAAGATACAGGAGAGATTTATACAACCAGTGTTACCTTGGACAGAGAGGAACA
CAGCAGCTACACTTTGACAGTAGAAGCAAGAGATGGCAATGGAGAAGTTACAGACAAACCTGTAAAACAA
GCTCAAGTTCAGATTCGTATTTTGGATGTCAATGACAATATACCTGTAGTAGAAAATAAAGTGCTTGAAG
GGATGGTTGAAGAAAATCAAGTCAATGTAGAAGTTACGCGCATAAAAGTGTTCGATGCAGATGAAATAGG
TTCTGATAATTGGCTGGCAAATTTTACATTTGCATCAGGAAATGAAGGAGGTTATTTCCACATAGAAACA
GATGCTCAAACTAACGAAGGAATTGTGACCCTTATTAAGGAAGTAGATTATGAAGAAATGAAGAATCTTG
ACTTCAGTGTTATTGTCGCTAATAAAGCAGCTTTTCACAAGTCGATTAGGAGTAAATACAAGCCTACACC
CATTCCCATCAAGGTCAAAGTGAAAAATGTGAAAGAAGGCATTCATTTTAAAAGCAGCGTCATCTCAATT
TATGTTAGCGAGAGCATGGATAGATCAAGCAAAGGCCAAATAATTGGAAATTTTCAAGCTTTTGATGAGG
ACACTGGACTACCAGCCCATGCAAGATATGTAAAATTAGAAGATAGAGATAATTGGATCTCTGTGGATTC
TGTCACATCTGAAATTAAACTTGCAAAACTTCCTGATTTTGAATCTAGATATGTTCAAAATGGCACATAC
ACTGTAAAGATTGTGGCCATATCAGAAGATTATCCTAGAAAAACCATCACTGGCACAGTCCTTATCAATG
TTGAAGACATCAACGACAACTGTCCCACACTGATAGAGCCTGTGCAGACAATCTGTCACGATGCAGAGTA
TGTGAATGTTACTGCAGAGGACCTGGATGGACACCCAAACAGTGGCCCTTTCAGTTTCTCCGTCATTGAC
AAACCACCTGGCATGGCAGAAAAATGGAAAATAGCACGCCAAGAAAGTACCAGTGTGCTGCTGCAACAAA
GTGAGAAAAAGCTTGGGAGAAGTGAAATTCAGTTCCTGATTTCAGACAATCAGGGTTTTAGTTGTCCTGA
AAAGCAGGTCCTTACACTCACAGTTTGTGAGTGTCTGCATGGCAGCGGCTGCAGGGAAGCACAGCATGAC
TCCTATGTGGGCCTGGGACCCGCAGCAATTGCGCTCATGATTTTGGCCTTTCTGCTCCTGCTATTGGTAC
CACTTTTACTGCTGATGTGCCATTGCGGAAAGGGCGCCAAAGGCTTTACCCCCATACCTGGCACCATAGA
GATGCTGCATCCTTGGAATAATGAAGGAGCACCACCTGAAGACAAGGTGGTGCCATCATTTCTGCCAGTG
GATCAAGGGGGCAGTCTAGTAGGAAGAAATGGAGTAGGAGGTATGGCCAAGGAAGCCACGATGAAAGGAA
GTAGCTCTGCTTCCATTGTCAAAGGGCAACATGAGATGTCCGAGATGGATGGAAGGTGGGAAGAACACAG
AAGCCTGCTTTCTGGTAGAGCTACCCAGTTTACAGGGGCCACAGGCGCTATCATGACCACTGAAACCACG
AAGACCGCAAGGGCCACAGGGGCTTCCAGAGACATGGCCGGAGCTCAGGCAGCTGCTGTTGCACTGAACG
AAGAATTCTTAAGAAATTATTTCACTGATAAAGCGGCCTCTTACACTGAGGAAGATGAAAATCACACAGC
CAAAGATTGCCTTCTGGTTTATTCTCAGGAAGAAACTGAATCGCTGAATGCTTCTATTGGTTGTTGCAGT
TTTATTGAAGGAGAGCTAGATGACCGCTTCTTAGATGATTTGGGACTTAAATTCAAGACGCTAGCTGAAG
TTTGCCTGGGTCAAAAAATAGATATAAATAAGGAAATTGAGCAGAGACAAAAACCTGCCACAGAAACAAG
TATGAACACAGCTTCACATTCACTCTGTGAGCAAACTATGGTTAATTCAGAGAATACCTACTCCTCTGGC
AGTAGCTTCCCAGTTCCAAAATCTTTGCAAGAAGCCAATGCAGAGAAAGTAACTCAGGAAATAGTCACTG
AAAGATCTGTGTCTTCTAGGCAGGCGCAAAAGGTAGCTACACCTCTTCCTGACCCAATGGCTTCTAGAAA
TGTGATAGCAACAGAAACTTCCTATGTCACAGGGTCCACTATGCCACCAACCACTGTGATCCTGGGTCCT
AGCCAGCCACAGAGCCTTATTGTGACAGAGAGGGTGTATGCTCCAGCTTCTACCTTGGTAGATCAGCCTT
ATGCTAATGAAGGTACAGTTGTGGTCACTGAAAGAGTAATACAGCCTCATGGGGGTGGATCGAATCCTCT
GGAAGGCACTCAGCATCTTCAAGATGTACCTTACGTCATGGTGAGGGAAAGAGAGAGCTTCCTTGCCCCC
AGCTCAGGTGTGCAGCCTACTCTGGCCATGCCTAATATAGCAGTAGGACAGAATGTGACAGTGACAGAAA
GAGTTCTAGCACCTGCTTCCACTCTGCAATCCAGTTACCAGATTCCCACTGAAAATTCTATGACGGCTAG
GAACACCACGGTGTCTGGAGCTGGAGTCCCTGGCCCTCTGCCAGATTTTGGTTTAGAGGAATCTGGTCAT
TCTAATTCTACCATAACCACATCTTCCACCAGAGTCACCAAGCATAGCACTGTACAGCATTCTTACTCCC
CGCGGGCCCGGGATCCACCGGTCGCCACCATGGTGAGCAAGGGCGAGGAGGATAACATGGCCATCATCAA
GGAGTTCATGCGCTTCAAGGTGCACATGGAGGGCTCCGTGAACGGCCACGAGTTCGAGATCGAGGGCGAG
GGCGAGGGCCGCCCCTACGAGGGCACCCAGACCGCCAAGCTGAAGGTGACCAAGGGTGGCCCCCTGCCCT
TCGCCTGGGACATCCTGTCCCCTCAGTTCATGTACGGCTCCAAGGCCTACGTGAAGCACCCCGCCGACAT
CCCCGACTACTTGAAGCTGTCCTTCCCCGAGGGCTTCAAGTGGGAGCGCGTGATGAACTTCGAGGACGGC
GGCGTGGTGACCGTGACCCAGGACTCCTCCCTGCAGGACGGCGAGTTCATCTACAAGGTGAAGCTGCGCG
GCACCAACTTCCCCTCCGACGGCCCCGTAATGCAGAAGAAGACCATGGGCTGGGAGGCCTCCTCCGAGCG
GATGTACCCCGAGGACGGCGCCCTGAAGGGCGAGATCAAGCAGAGGCTGAAGCTGAAGGACGGCGGCCAC
TACGACGCTGAGGTCAAGACCACCTACAAGGCCAAGAAGCCCGTGCAGCTGCCCGGCGCCTACAACGTCA
ACATCAAGTTGGACATCACCTCCCACAACGAGGACTACACCATCGTGGAACAGTACGAACGCGCCGAGGG
CCGCCACTCCACCGGCGGCATGGACGAGCTGTACAAGTAAAGCGGCCGCGACTCTAGATCATAATCAGCC
ATACCACATTTGTAGAGGTTTTACTTGCTTTAAAAAACCTCCCACACCTCCCCCTGAACCTGAAACATAA
AATGAATGCAATTGTTGTTGTTAACTTGTTTATTGCAGCTTATAATGGTTACAAATAAAGCAATAGCATC
ACAAATTTCACAAATAAAGCATTTTTTTCACTGCATTCTAGTTGTGGTTTGTCCAAACTCATCAATGTAT
CTTAAGGCGTAAATTGTAAGCGTTAATATTTTGTTAAAATTCGCGTTAAATTTTTGTTAAATCAGCTCAT
TTTTTAACCAATAGGCCGAAATCGGCAAAATCCCTTATAAATCAAAAGAATAGACCGAGATAGGGT
[37 nt withheld, positions 5037-5073]
AAAGAACGTGGACTCCAACGTCAAAGG
[49 nt withheld, positions 5101-5149]
T
[91 nt withheld, positions 5151-5241]
G
[124 nt withheld, positions 5243-5366]
CAGGTGGCACTTTTCGGGGAAATGTGCGCGGAACCCCTATTTGTTTATTTTTCTAAATACATTCAAATAT
GTATCCGCTCATGAGACAATAACCCTGATAAATGCTTCAATAATATTGAAAAAGGAAGAGTCCTGAGGCG
GAAAGAACCAGCTGTGGAATGTGTGTCAGTTAGGGTGTGGAAAGTCCCCAGGCTCCCCAGCAGGCAGAAG
TATGCAAAGCATGCATCTCAATTAGTCAGCAACCAGGTGTGGAAAGTCCCCAGGCTCCCCAGCAGGCAGA
AGTATGCAAAGCATGCATCTCAATTAGTCAGCAACCATAGTCCCGCCCCTAACTCCGCCCATCCCGCCCC
TAACTCCGCCCAGTTCCGCCCATTCTCCGCCCCATGGCTGACTAATTTTTTTTATTTATGCAGAGGCCGA
GGCCGCCTCGGCCTCTGAGCTATTCCAGAAGTAGTGAGGAGGCTTTTTTGGAGGCCTAGGCTTTTGCAAA
GATCGATCAAGAGACAGGATGAGGATCGTTTCGCATGATTGAACAAGATGGATTGCACGCAGGTTCTCCG
GCCGCTTGGGTGGAGAGGCTATTCGGCTATGACTGGGCACAACAGACAATCGGCTGCTCTGATGCCGCCG
TGTTCCGGCTGTCAGCGCAGGGGCGCCCGGTTCTTTTTGTCAAGACCGACCTGTCCGGTGCCCTGAATGA
ACTGCAAGACGAGGCAGCGCGGCTATCGTGGCTGGCCACGACGGGCGTTCCTTGCGCAGCTGTGCTCGAC
GTTGTCACTGAAGCGGGAAGGGACTGGCTGCTATTGGGCGAAGTGCCGGGGCAGGATCTCCTGTCATCTC
ACCTTGCTCCTGCCGAGAAAGTATCCATCATGGCTGATGCAATGCGGCGGCTGCATACGCTTGATCCGGC
TACCTGCCCATTCGACCACCAAGCGAAACATCGCATCGAGCGAGCACGTACTCGGATGGAAGCCGGTCTT
GTCGATCAGGATGATCTGGACGAAGAGCATCAGGGGCTCGCGCCAGCCGAACTGTTCGCCAGGCTCAAGG
CGAGCATGCCCGACGGCGAGGATCTCGTCGTGACCCATGGCGATGCCTGCTTGCCGAATATCATGGTGGA
AAATGGCCGCTTTTCTGGATTCATCGACTGTGGCCGGCTGGGTGTGGCGGACCGCTATCAGGACATAGCG
TTGGCTACCCGTGATATTGCTGAAGAGCTTGGCGGCGAATGGGCTGACCGCTTCCTCGTGCTTTACGGTA
TCGCCGCTCCCGATTCGCAGCGCATCGCCTTCTATCGCCTTCTTGACGAGTTCTTCTGAGCGGGACTCTG
GGGTTCGAAATGACCGACCAAGCGACGCCCAACCTGCCATCACGAGATTTCGATTCCACCGCCGCCTTCT
ATGAAAGGTTGGGCTTCGGAATCGTTTTCCGGGACGCCGGCTGGATGATCCTCCAGCGCGGGGATCTCAT
GCTGGAGTTCTTCGCCCACCCTAGGGGGAGGCTAACTGAAACACGGAAGGAGACAATACCGGAAGGAACC
CGCGCTATGACGGCAATAAAAAGACAGAATAAAACGCACGGTGTTGGGTCGTTTGTTCATAAACGCGGGG
TTCGGTCCCAGGGCTGGCACTCTGTCGATACCCCACCGAGACCCCATTGGGGCCAATACGCCCGCGTTTC
TTCCTTTTCCCCACCCCACCCCCCAAGTTCGGGTGAAGGCCCAGGGCTCGCAGCCAACGTCGGGGCGGCA
GGCCCTGCCATAGCCTCAGGTTACTCATATATACTTTAGATTGATTTAAAACTTCATTTTTAATTTAAAA
GGATCTAGGTGAAGATCCTTTTTGATAATCTCATGACCAAAATCCCTTAACGTGAGTTTTCGTTCCACTG
AGCGTCAGACCCCGTAGAAAAGATCAAAGGATCTTCTTGAGATCCTTTTTTTCTGCGCGTAATCTGCTGC
TTGCAAACAAAAAAACCACCGCTACCAGCGGTGGTTTGTTTGCCGGATCAAGAGCTACCAACTCTTTTTC
CGAAGGTAACTGGCTTCAGCAGAGCGCAGATACCAAATACTGTTCTTCTAGTGTAGCCGTAGTTAGGCCA
CCACTTCAAGAACTCTGTAGCACCGCCTACATACCTCGCTCTGCTAATCCTGTTACCAGTGGCTGCTGCC
AGTGGCGATAAGTCGTGTCTTACCGGGTTGGACTCAAGACGATAGTTACCGGATAAGGCGCAGCGGTCGG
GCTGAACGGGGGGTTCGTGCACACAGCCCAGCTTGGAGCGAACGACCTACACCGAACTGAGATACCTACA
GCGTGAGCTATGAGAAAGCGCCACGCTTCCCGAAGGGAGAAAGGCGGACAGGTATCCGGTAAGCGGCAGG
GTCGGAACAGGAGAGCGCACGAGGGAGCTTCCAGGGGGAAACGCCTGGTATCTTTATAGTCCTGTCGGGT
TTCGCCACCTCTGACTTGAGCGTCGATTTTTGTGATGCTCGTCAGGGGGGCGGAGCCTATGGAAAAACGC
CAGCAACGCGGCCTTTTTACGGTTCCTGGCCTTTTGCTGGCCTTTTGCTCACATGTTCTTTCCTGCGTTA
TCCCCTGATTCTGTGGATAACCGTATTACCGCCATGCATTAGTTATTAATAGTAATCAATTACGGGGTCA
TTAGTTCATAGCCCATATATGGAGTTCC
Features (pLannotate 1.2.2; 17 found; start..end, strand, type, name):
      2..305     +  enhancer       CMV enhancer: human cytomegalovirus immediate early enhancer
    306..509     +  promoter       CMV promoter: human cytomegalovirus (CMV) immediate early promoter
    532..559     +  misc_feature   MCS (fragment): multiple cloning site
    566..3919    +  CDS            DSG2: DSG2_HUMAN - Also known as CDHF5. Experimental evidence at protein level: Swiss-Prot protein existence level 1. Component of intercellular desmosome junctions. Involved in the interaction of plaque proteins and intermediate filaments mediating cell-cell adhesion. From Homo sapiens (Human).
   3920..3942    +  misc_feature   MCS (fragment): multiple cloning site
   3950..4657    +  CDS            mCherry: mCherry is a basic (constitutively fluorescent) red fluorescent protein published in 2004, derived from Discosoma sp.. It is reported to be a very rapidly-maturing monomer with low acid sensitivity.
   4677..4760    +  CDS            large T antigen (fragment): large T antigen from SV40 (simian virus 40)
   4783..4904    +  polyA_signal   SV40 poly(A) signal: SV40 polyadenylation signal
   4938..5366    -  rep_origin     f1 ori (sequence partly withheld): f1 bacteriophage origin of replication; arrow indicates direction of (+) strand synthesis
   5393..5497    +  promoter       AmpR promoter: bla
   5499..5856    +  promoter       SV40 promoter: SV40 enhancer and early promoter
   5891..6685    +  CDS            NeoR/KanR: aminoglycoside phosphotransferase from Tn5; aph(3')-II (or nptII); confers resistance to neomycin, kanamycin, and G418 (Geneticin®)
   6706..6858    +  CDS            ble (fragment): BLE_KLEPN - Experimental evidence at protein level: Swiss-Prot protein existence level 1. Binding protein with a strong affinity to the bleomycin family of antibiotics. Binds to CL990; an antimitotic-antibiotic compound. From Klebsiella pneumoniae.
   6917..6964    +  polyA_signal   HSV TK poly(A) signal: herpes simplex virus thymidine kinase polyadenylation signal (Cole and Stacy, 1985)
   7055..7071    -  polyA_signal   bGH poly(A) signal (fragment): bovine growth hormone polyadenylation signal
   7293..7881    +  rep_origin     ori: high-copy-number ColE1/pMB1/pBR322/pUC origin of replication
   7996..8054    +  enhancer       CMV enhancer (fragment): human cytomegalovirus immediate early enhancer
