[The description below was written by a language model from this plasmid's Addgene catalogue record and pLannotate feature annotations shown in this document.]
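Description:
Desmoglein2-mCherry is a mammalian expression plasmid of about 8.1 kb that encodes human desmoglein 2 (DSG2), a desmosomal cadherin, fused at its C terminus to the monomeric red fluorescent protein mCherry. The backbone, called pmCherry, is a pEGFP-N1 derivative in which the EGFP coding sequence was swapped for mCherry using AgeI and BsrGI. The DSG2 cDNA was then inserted into the multiple cloning site between XhoI and SacII, both of which remain intact. The open reading frame is therefore followed by a short stretch of residual polylinker and then mCherry. Transcription is driven by the human cytomegalovirus immediate early enhancer and promoter and is terminated by the SV40 polyadenylation signal.

The plasmid replicates in E. coli at high copy from a ColE1/pUC-type origin, and it also carries an f1 phage origin. A single Tn5 aminoglycoside phosphotransferase gene (NeoR/KanR) provides selection in both hosts. A bacterial bla-type promoter expresses it for kanamycin resistance in bacteria. The adjacent SV40 enhancer/early promoter, paired with the HSV TK polyadenylation signal, expresses it in mammalian cells for G418 selection of stable lines. The small annotated fragments of SV40 large T antigen, ble and bGH poly(A) are most likely backbone remnants or annotation matches rather than functional elements.

Placing the tag at the C terminus puts mCherry on the cytoplasmic tail and leaves the N-terminal signal sequence and extracellular cadherin domains unobstructed. The construct is suited to live-cell fluorescence imaging of desmoglein 2 localisation and trafficking. This matches the associated study, which examined how desmosomal cadherins use distinct kinesins for assembly into desmosomes.
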