Addgene plasmid #36991: Desmoglein2-mCherry
Depositing lab: Kathleen Green. Depositing organization: Northwestern University. Publication: Desmosomal cadherins utilize distinct kinesins for assembly into desmosomes. Nekrasova OE, Amargo EV, Smith WO, Chen J, Kreitzer GE, Green KJ. J Cell Biol. 2011 Dec 26;195(7):1185-203. Epub 2011 Dec 19. 10.1083/jcb.201106057 PubMed 22184201.
Backbone
  Vector backbone: pmCherry
  Backbone manufacturer: K. Green lab
  Modifications to backbone: EGFP cDNA was replaced with mCherry in the pEGFP N1 vector (Takara Bio Inc.) using AgeI and BsrGI.
  Vector type: Mammalian Expression
  Selectable markers: Neomycin (select with G418)
Growth in bacteria
  Bacterial resistance: Kanamycin, 25 μg/mL
  Growth temperature: 37°C
  Growth strain: DH5alpha
  Copy number: High Copy
Gene/Insert
  Gene/Insert name: Dsg2 (alt name: Desmoglein2)
  Species: H. sapiens (human)
  Entrez Gene: DSG2 (a.k.a. CDHF5, HDGC)
  Tag / fusion protein: mCherry (C terminal on backbone)
  Cloning method: Restriction Enzyme; 5′ cloning site XhoI (not destroyed); 3′ cloning site SacII (not destroyed)
  Sequencing primers: 5′ mCherry-R
Terms and licenses: Academic/Nonprofit Terms; Industry Terms: Not Available to Industry
How to cite: Desmoglein2-mCherry was a gift from Kathleen Green (Addgene plasmid # 36991 ; http://n2t.net/addgene:36991 ; RRID:Addgene_36991)
