>Addgene plasmid #36991 | Desmoglein2-mCherry | addgene partial sequence | sequence record 82771 | mCherry-R 5'-TTGGTCACCTTCAGCTTGG-3'
TCGATCTCGAACTCGTGGCCGTTCACGGAGCCCTCCATGTGCACCTTGAAGCGCATGAACTCCTTGATGA
TGGCCATGTTATCCTCCTCGCCCTTGCTCACCATGGTGGCGACCGGTGGATCCCGGGCCCGCGGGGAGTA
AGAATGCTGTACAGTGCTATGCTTGGTGACTCTGGTGGAAGATGTGGTTATGGTAGAATTAGAATGACCA
GATTCCTCTAAACCAAAATCTGGCAGAGGGCCAGGGACTCCAGCTCCAGACACCGTGGTGTTCCTAGCCG
TCATAGAATTTTCAGTGGGAATCTGGTAACTGGATTGCAGAGTGGAAGCAGGTGCTAGAACTCTTTCTGT
CACTGTCACATTCTGTCCTACTGCTATATTAGGCATGGCCAGAGTAGGCTGCACACCTGAGCTGGGGGCA
AGGAAGCTCTCTCTTTCCCTCACCATGACGTAAGGTACATCTTGAAGATGCTGAGTGCCTTCCAGAGGAT
TCGATCCACCCCCATGAGGCTGTATTACTCTTTCAGTGACCACAACTGTACCTTCATTAGCATAAGGCTG
ATCTACCAAGGTAGAAGCTGGAGCATACACCCTCTCTGTCACAATAAGGCTCTGTGGCTGGCTAGGACCC
AGGATCACAGTGGTTGGTGGCATAGTGGACCCTGTGACATAGGAAGTTTCTGTTGCTATCACATTTCTAG
AAGCCATTGGGTCAGGAAGAGGTGTAGCTACCTTTTGCGCCTGCCTAGAAGACACAGATCTTTCAGTGAC
TATTTCCTGAGTTACTTTCTCTGCATTGGCTTCTTGCAAAGATTTTGGAACTGGGAAGCTACTGCCAGAG
GAGTAGGTATTCTCTGAATTAA
